Addgene plasmid #46294: pBS-Hsp70-Cas9
Purpose: A codon-optimized Cas9 nuclease under the control of the Drosophila hsp70 promoter.
Depositing lab: Melissa Harrison & Kate O'Connor-Giles & Jill Wildonger. Depositing organization: University of Wisconsin, Madison. Publication: Highly specific and efficient CRISPR/Cas9-catalyzed homology-directed repair in Drosophila. Gratz SJ, Ukken FP, Rubinstein CD, Thiede G, Donohue LK, Cummings AM, O'Connor-Giles KM. Genetics. 2014 Apr;196(4):961-71. doi: 10.1534/genetics.113.160713. Epub 2014 Jan 29. PubMed 24478335.
Backbone
  Vector backbone: pBluescript-KS(+)
  Backbone manufacturer: Stratagene
  Backbone size w/o insert (bp): 2958
  Vector type: Insect Expression, CRISPR
Growth in bacteria
  Bacterial resistance: Ampicillin, 100 μg/mL
  Growth temperature: 37°C
  Growth strain: DH5alpha
  Copy number: High Copy
Gene/Insert
  Gene/Insert name: codon optimized Cas9 (alt name: SpCas9)
  Mutation: Silent change from C to A at bp 834 of insert
  Promoter: Hsp70
  Tag / fusion protein: 3x Flag (N terminal on insert)
  Cloning method: Restriction Enzyme; 5′ cloning site NotI (unknown if destroyed); 3′ cloning site NotI (unknown if destroyed)
  Sequencing primers: 5′ T7; 3′ T3
Resource information
  A portion of this plasmid was derived from a plasmid made by: Cas9 insert from Feng Zhang, Broad Institute, MIT
Terms and licenses: Academic/Nonprofit Terms; Industry Terms: Not Available to Industry
Depositor comments: This plasmid was created by subcloning the Hsp70-Cas9 containing NotI fragment from Addgene plasmid 45945 in NotI digested pBluescript-KS(+). For more information on FlyCRISPR plasmids please refer to: https://www.addgene.org/browse/article/6834/. Plasmid 51019: pDsRed-attP (www.addgene.org/51019) can be for generating dsDNA donors for homology-directed repair to replace genes or other genomic sequence with an attP docking site.
How to cite: pBS-Hsp70-Cas9 was a gift from Melissa Harrison & Kate O'Connor-Giles & Jill Wildonger (Addgene plasmid # 46294 ; http://n2t.net/addgene:46294 ; RRID:Addgene_46294)
