[The description below was written by a language model from this plasmid's Addgene catalogue record and pLannotate feature annotations shown in this document.]
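Description:
pBS-Hsp70-Cas9 is an insect expression and CRISPR plasmid built on the pBluescript-KS(+) phagemid backbone, designed to supply Streptococcus pyogenes Cas9 nuclease in Drosophila. It is maintained in E. coli through a high-copy ColE1/pUC-type origin and selected with ampicillin via the AmpR (β-lactamase) gene and its own promoter. The backbone also carries an f1 origin for single-stranded DNA production, along with the usual pBluescript remnants: the lac promoter/operator and CAP site, a lacZα fragment interrupted by the insert, split pieces of the multiple cloning site, and flanking T7 and T3 promoters that serve as sequencing primer sites. A short "bla(M)" fragment and a lacI fragment in the feature table are probably incidental annotation matches rather than functional parts.

The payload is a NotI fragment subcloned from an earlier Hsp70-Cas9 plasmid. The Drosophila hsp70Bb promoter drives a codon-optimized SpCas9 open reading frame, which the annotation software splits into N- and C-terminal halves although they are contiguous. It is followed by a bipartite nucleoplasmin nuclear localization signal and an hsp70Ab polyadenylation region. The catalogue entry lists an N-terminal 3xFLAG tag for detection; this is not separately annotated, though unannotated sequence lies between the promoter and the Cas9 coding region. The insert carries one recorded silent C-to-A change. No guide RNA cassette is present, so a guide must be provided separately. The associated work concerns Cas9-catalysed homology-directed repair in Drosophila, where this plasmid acts as the nuclease source alongside guide RNAs and donor templates, such as dsDNA donors that replace genomic sequence with an attP docking site.
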