Features (pLannotate 1.2.2; 20 found; start..end, strand, type, name):
     76..528     +  promoter       hsp70 promoter: Drosophila melanogaster hsp70Bb promoter
    664..2265    +  CDS            Cas9(N): N-terminal portion of Streptococcus pyogenes Cas9 (Zetsche et al., 2015)
   2266..4764    +  CDS            Cas9(C): C-terminal portion of Streptococcus pyogenes Cas9 (Zetsche et al., 2015)
   4765..4812    +  CDS            nucleoplasmin NLS: bipartite nuclear localization signal from nucleoplasmin
   4847..4872    +  CDS            bla(M) (fragment): β-lactamase lacking the signal sequence; bla(M); allows cytosolic expression of β-lactamase
   4892..5764    +  polyA_signal   hsp70 poly(A): polyadenlyation signal from the Drosophila melanogaster hsp70Ab gene
   5770..5793    -  misc_feature   MCS (fragment): pBluescript multiple cloning site
   5794..5817    -  misc_feature   MCS (fragment): pBluescript multiple cloning site
   5826..5844    -  promoter       T7 promoter: promoter for bacteriophage T7 RNA polymerase
   5847..6004    +  CDS            lacZα (fragment): LacZα fragment of β-galactosidase; lacZ fragment
   6009..6437    +  rep_origin     f1 ori (sequence partly withheld): f1 bacteriophage origin of replication; arrow indicates direction of (+) strand synthesis
   6490..6594    +  promoter       AmpR promoter: bla
   6595..7455    +  CDS            AmpR: β-lactamase; bla; confers resistance to ampicillin, carbenicillin, and related antibiotics
   7626..8214    +  rep_origin     ori: high-copy-number ColE1/pMB1/pBR322/pUC origin of replication
   8397..8489    +  CDS            lacI (fragment): lac repressor; lacI; The lac repressor binds to the lac operator to inhibit transcription in E. coli. This inhibition can be relieved by adding lactose or isopropyl-β-D-thiogalactopyranoside (IPTG).
   8502..8523    +  protein_bind   CAP binding site: CAP binding activates transcription in the presence of cAMP. E. coli catabolite activator protein
   8538..8568    +  promoter       lac promoter: promoter for the E. coli lac operon
   8576..8592    +  protein_bind   lac operator: The lac repressor binds to the lac operator to inhibit transcription in E. coli. This inhibition can be relieved by adding lactose or isopropyl-β-D-thiogalactopyranoside (IPTG). lac repressor encoded by lacI
   8637..8655    +  promoter       T3 promoter: promoter for bacteriophage T3 RNA polymerase
   8667..60      -  misc_feature   MCS (fragment) (across the origin): pBluescript multiple cloning site
>Addgene plasmid #46294 | pBS-Hsp70-Cas9 | addgene full sequence | sequence record 332831 | Addgene NGS Result
CGATAAGCTTGATATCGAATTCCTGCAGCCCGGGGGATCCACTAGTTCTAGAGCGGCCGCGGAATTCCCA
TCCCCCTAGAATCCCAAAACAAACTGGTTATTGTGGTAGGTCATTTGTTTGGCAGAAAGAAAACTCGAGA
AATTTCTCTGGCCGTTATTCGTTATTCTCTCTTTTCTTTTTGGGTCTCTCCCTCTCTGCACTAATGCTCT
CTCACTCTGTCACACAGTAAACGGCATACTGCTCTCGTTGGTTCGAGAGAGCGCGCCTCGAATGTTCGCG
AAAAGAGCGCCGGAGTATAAATAGAGGCGCTTCGTCTACGGAGCGACAATTCAATTCAAACAAGCAAAGT
GAACACGTCGCTAAGCGAAAGCTAAGCAAATAAACAAGCGCAGCTGAACAAGCTAAACAATCTGCAGTAA
AGTGCAAGTTAAAGTGAATCAATTAAAAGTAACCAGCAACCAAGTAAATCAACTGCAACTACTGAAATCT
GCCAAGAAGTAATTATTGAATACAAGAAGAGAACTCTGGGGGATCTGATCGATATGGACTATAAGGACCA
CGACGGAGACTACAAGGATCATGATATTGATTACAAAGACGATGACGATAAGATGGCCCCAAAGAAGAAG
CGGAAGGTCGGTATCCACGGAGTCCCAGCAGCCGACAAGAAGTACAGCATCGGCCTGGACATCGGCACCA
ACTCTGTGGGCTGGGCCGTGATCACCGACGAGTACAAGGTGCCCAGCAAGAAATTCAAGGTGCTGGGCAA
CACCGACCGGCACAGCATCAAGAAGAACCTGATCGGAGCCCTGCTGTTCGACAGCGGCGAAACAGCCGAG
GCCACCCGGCTGAAGAGAACCGCCAGAAGAAGATACACCAGACGGAAGAACCGGATCTGCTATCTGCAAG
AGATCTTCAGCAACGAGATGGCCAAGGTGGACGACAGCTTCTTCCACAGACTGGAAGAGTCCTTCCTGGT
GGAAGAGGATAAGAAGCACGAGCGGCACCCCATCTTCGGCAACATCGTGGACGAGGTGGCCTACCACGAG
AAGTACCCCACCATCTACCACCTGAGAAAGAAACTGGTGGACAGCACCGACAAGGCCGACCTGCGGCTGA
TCTATCTGGCCCTGGCCCACATGATCAAGTTCCGGGGCCACTTCCTGATCGAGGGCGACCTGAACCCCGA
CAACAGCGACGTGGACAAGCTGTTCATCCAGCTGGTGCAGACCTACAACCAGCTGTTCGAGGAAAACCCC
ATCAACGCCAGCGGCGTGGACGCCAAGGCCATCCTGTCTGCCAGACTGAGCAAGAGCAGACGGCTGGAAA
ATCTGATCGCCCAGCTGCCCGGCGAGAAGAAGAATGGCCTGTTCGGAAACCTGATTGCCCTGAGCCTGGG
CCTGACCCCCAACTTCAAGAGCAACTTCGACCTGGCCGAGGATGCCAAACTGCAGCTGAGCAAGGACACC
TACGACGACGACCTGGACAACCTGCTGGCCCAGATCGGCGACCAGTACGCCGACCTGTTTCTGGCCGCCA
AGAACCTGTCCGACGCCATCCTGCTGAGCGACATCCTGAGAGTGAACACCGAGATCACCAAGGCCCCCCT
GAGCGCCTCTATGATCAAGAGATACGACGAGCACCACCAGGACCTGACCCTGCTGAAAGCTCTCGTGCGG
CAGCAGCTGCCTGAGAAGTACAAAGAGATTTTCTTCGACCAGAGCAAGAACGGCTACGCCGGCTACATTG
ACGGCGGAGCCAGCCAGGAAGAGTTCTACAAGTTCATCAAGCCCATCCTGGAAAAGATGGACGGCACCGA
GGAACTGCTCGTGAAGCTGAACAGAGAGGACCTGCTGCGGAAGCAGCGGACCTTCGACAACGGCAGCATC
CCCCACCAGATCCACCTGGGAGAGCTGCACGCCATTCTGCGGCGGCAGGAAGATTTTTACCCATTCCTGA
AGGACAACCGGGAAAAGATCGAGAAGATCCTGACCTTCCGCATCCCCTACTACGTGGGCCCTCTGGCCAG
GGGAAACAGCAGATTCGCCTGGATGACCAGAAAGAGCGAGGAAACCATCACCCCCTGGAACTTCGAGGAA
GTGGTGGACAAGGGCGCTTCCGCCCAGAGCTTCATCGAGCGGATGACCAACTTCGATAAGAACCTGCCCA
ACGAGAAGGTGCTGCCCAAGCACAGCCTGCTGTACGAGTACTTCACCGTGTATAACGAGCTGACCAAAGT
GAAATACGTGACCGAGGGAATGAGAAAGCCCGCCTTCCTGAGCGGCGAGCAGAAAAAGGCCATCGTGGAC
CTGCTGTTCAAGACCAACCGGAAAGTGACCGTGAAGCAGCTGAAAGAGGACTACTTCAAGAAAATCGAGT
GCTTCGACTCCGTGGAAATCTCCGGCGTGGAAGATCGGTTCAACGCCTCCCTGGGCACATACCACGATCT
GCTGAAAATTATCAAGGACAAGGACTTCCTGGACAATGAGGAAAACGAGGACATTCTGGAAGATATCGTG
CTGACCCTGACACTGTTTGAGGACAGAGAGATGATCGAGGAACGGCTGAAAACCTATGCCCACCTGTTCG
ACGACAAAGTGATGAAGCAGCTGAAGCGGCGGAGATACACCGGCTGGGGCAGGCTGAGCCGGAAGCTGAT
CAACGGCATCCGGGACAAGCAGTCCGGCAAGACAATCCTGGATTTCCTGAAGTCCGACGGCTTCGCCAAC
AGAAACTTCATGCAGCTGATCCACGACGACAGCCTGACCTTTAAAGAGGACATCCAGAAAGCCCAGGTGT
CCGGCCAGGGCGATAGCCTGCACGAGCACATTGCCAATCTGGCCGGCAGCCCCGCCATTAAGAAGGGCAT
CCTGCAGACAGTGAAGGTGGTGGACGAGCTCGTGAAAGTGATGGGCCGGCACAAGCCCGAGAACATCGTG
ATCGAAATGGCCAGAGAGAACCAGACCACCCAGAAGGGACAGAAGAACAGCCGCGAGAGAATGAAGCGGA
TCGAAGAGGGCATCAAAGAGCTGGGCAGCCAGATCCTGAAAGAACACCCCGTGGAAAACACCCAGCTGCA
GAACGAGAAGCTGTACCTGTACTACCTGCAGAATGGGCGGGATATGTACGTGGACCAGGAACTGGACATC
AACCGGCTGTCCGACTACGATGTGGACCATATCGTGCCTCAGAGCTTTCTGAAGGACGACTCCATCGACA
ACAAGGTGCTGACCAGAAGCGACAAGAACCGGGGCAAGAGCGACAACGTGCCCTCCGAAGAGGTCGTGAA
GAAGATGAAGAACTACTGGCGGCAGCTGCTGAACGCCAAGCTGATTACCCAGAGAAAGTTCGACAATCTG
ACCAAGGCCGAGAGAGGCGGCCTGAGCGAACTGGATAAGGCCGGCTTCATCAAGAGACAGCTGGTGGAAA
CCCGGCAGATCACAAAGCACGTGGCACAGATCCTGGACTCCCGGATGAACACTAAGTACGACGAGAATGA
CAAGCTGATCCGGGAAGTGAAAGTGATCACCCTGAAGTCCAAGCTGGTGTCCGATTTCCGGAAGGATTTC
CAGTTTTACAAAGTGCGCGAGATCAACAACTACCACCACGCCCACGACGCCTACCTGAACGCCGTCGTGG
GAACCGCCCTGATCAAAAAGTACCCTAAGCTGGAAAGCGAGTTCGTGTACGGCGACTACAAGGTGTACGA
CGTGCGGAAGATGATCGCCAAGAGCGAGCAGGAAATCGGCAAGGCTACCGCCAAGTACTTCTTCTACAGC
AACATCATGAACTTTTTCAAGACCGAGATTACCCTGGCCAACGGCGAGATCCGGAAGCGGCCTCTGATCG
AGACAAACGGCGAAACCGGGGAGATCGTGTGGGATAAGGGCCGGGATTTTGCCACCGTGCGGAAAGTGCT
GAGCATGCCCCAAGTGAATATCGTGAAAAAGACCGAGGTGCAGACAGGCGGCTTCAGCAAAGAGTCTATC
CTGCCCAAGAGGAACAGCGATAAGCTGATCGCCAGAAAGAAGGACTGGGACCCTAAGAAGTACGGCGGCT
TCGACAGCCCCACCGTGGCCTATTCTGTGCTGGTGGTGGCCAAAGTGGAAAAGGGCAAGTCCAAGAAACT
GAAGAGTGTGAAAGAGCTGCTGGGGATCACCATCATGGAAAGAAGCAGCTTCGAGAAGAATCCCATCGAC
TTTCTGGAAGCCAAGGGCTACAAAGAAGTGAAAAAGGACCTGATCATCAAGCTGCCTAAGTACTCCCTGT
TCGAGCTGGAAAACGGCCGGAAGAGAATGCTGGCCTCTGCCGGCGAACTGCAGAAGGGAAACGAACTGGC
CCTGCCCTCCAAATATGTGAACTTCCTGTACCTGGCCAGCCACTATGAGAAGCTGAAGGGCTCCCCCGAG
GATAATGAGCAGAAACAGCTGTTTGTGGAACAGCACAAGCACTACCTGGACGAGATCATCGAGCAGATCA
GCGAGTTCTCCAAGAGAGTGATCCTGGCCGACGCTAATCTGGACAAAGTGCTGTCCGCCTACAACAAGCA
CCGGGATAAGCCCATCAGAGAGCAGGCCGAGAATATCATCCACCTGTTTACCCTGACCAATCTGGGAGCC
CCTGCCGCCTTCAAGTACTTTGACACCACCATCGACCGGAAGAGGTACACCAGCACCAAAGAGGTGCTGG
ACGCCACCCTGATCCACCAGAGCATCACCGGCCTGTACGAGACACGGATCGACCTGTCTCAGCTGGGAGG
CGACAAAAGGCCGGCGGCCACGAAAAAGGCCGGCCAGGCAAAAAAGAAAAAGTAATCTAGAGATCTTCCA
TACCTACCAGTTCTGCGCCTGCAGCAATGGCAACAACGTTGCCCGGATCGAGGTCGACTAAGGCCAAAGA
GTCTAATTTTTGTTCATCAATGGGTTATAACATATGGGTTATATTATAAGTTTGTTTTAAGTTTTTGAGA
CTGATAAGAATGTTTCGATCGAATATTCCATAGAACAACAATAGTATTACCTAATTACCAAGTCTTAATT
TAGCAAAAATGTTATTGCTTATAGAAAAAATAAATTATTTATTTGAAATTTAAAGTCAACTTGTCATTTA
ATGTCTTGTAGACTTTTGAAAGTCTTACGATACAATTAGTATCTAATATACATGGGTTCATTCTACATTC
TATATTAGTGATGATTTCTTTAGCTAGTAATACATTTTAATTATATTCGGCTTTGATGATTTTCTGATTT
TTTCCGAACGGATTTTCGTAGACCCTTTCGATCTCATAATGGCTCATTTTATTGCGATGGACGGTCAGGA
GAGCTCCACTTTTGAATTTCTGTTCGCAGACACCGCATTTGTAGCACATAGCCGGGACATCCGGTTTGGG
GAGATTTTCCAGTCTCTGTTGCAATTGGTTTTCGGGAATGCGTTGCAGGCGCATACGCTCTATATCCTCC
GAACGGCGCTGGTTGACCCTAGCATTTACATAAGGATCAGCAGCAAAATTTGCCTCTACTTCATTGCCCG
GAATCACAGCAATCAGATGTCCCTTTCGGTTACGATGGATATTCAGGTGCGAACCGCACACAAAGCTCTC
GCCGCACACTCCACACTGATATGGTCGCTCGCCCGTGTGGCGCCGCATATGGATCTTAAGGTCGTTGGAC
TGCACAAAGCTCTTGCTGCACATTTTGCAGGAGTACGGCCTTTGACCCGTGTGCAATCGCATGTGTCGCG
CCAGCTTGTTCTGCGAAATAAACTAACGGGAATTCCTGCAGCCCGGGGGATCCGCGGCCGCCACCGCGGT
GGAGCTCCAATTCGCCCTATAGTGAGTCGTATTACAATTCACTGGCCGTCGTTTTACAACGTCGTGACTG
GGAAAACCCTGGCGTTACCCAACTTAATCGCCTTGCAGCACATCCCCCTTTCGCCAGCTGGCGTAATAGC
GAAGAGGCCCGCACCGATCGCCCTTCCCAACAGTTGCGCAGCCTGAATGGCGAATGGG
[124 nt withheld, positions 6009-6132]
C
[91 nt withheld, positions 6134-6224]
A
[49 nt withheld, positions 6226-6274]
CCTTTGACGTTGGAGTCCACGTTCTTT
[37 nt withheld, positions 6302-6338]
ACCCTATCTCGGTCTATTCTTTTGATTTATAAGGGATTTTGCCGATTTCGGCCTATTGGTTAAAAAATGA
GCTGATTTAACAAAAATTTAACGCGAATTTTAACAAAATATTAACGCTTACAATTTAGGTGGCACTTTTC
GGGGAAATGTGCGCGGAACCCCTATTTGTTTATTTTTCTAAATACATTCAAATATGTATCCGCTCATGAG
ACAATAACCCTGATAAATGCTTCAATAATATTGAAAAAGGAAGAGTATGAGTATTCAACATTTCCGTGTC
GCCCTTATTCCCTTTTTTGCGGCATTTTGCCTTCCTGTTTTTGCTCACCCAGAAACGCTGGTGAAAGTAA
AAGATGCTGAAGATCAGTTGGGTGCACGAGTGGGTTACATCGAACTGGATCTCAACAGCGGTAAGATCCT
TGAGAGTTTTCGCCCCGAAGAACGTTTTCCAATGATGAGCACTTTTAAAGTTCTGCTATGTGGCGCGGTA
TTATCCCGTATTGACGCCGGGCAAGAGCAACTCGGTCGCCGCATACACTATTCTCAGAATGACTTGGTTG
AGTACTCACCAGTCACAGAAAAGCATCTTACGGATGGCATGACAGTAAGAGAATTATGCAGTGCTGCCAT
AACCATGAGTGATAACACTGCGGCCAACTTACTTCTGACAACGATCGGAGGACCGAAGGAGCTAACCGCT
TTTTTGCACAACATGGGGGATCATGTAACTCGCCTTGATCGTTGGGAACCGGAGCTGAATGAAGCCATAC
CAAACGACGAGCGTGACACCACGATGCCTGTAGCAATGGCAACAACGTTGCGCAAACTATTAACTGGCGA
ACTACTTACTCTAGCTTCCCGGCAACAATTAATAGACTGGATGGAGGCGGATAAAGTTGCAGGACCACTT
CTGCGCTCGGCCCTTCCGGCTGGCTGGTTTATTGCTGATAAATCTGGAGCCGGTGAGCGTGGGTCTCGCG
GTATCATTGCAGCACTGGGGCCAGATGGTAAGCCCTCCCGTATCGTAGTTATCTACACGACGGGGAGTCA
GGCAACTATGGATGAACGAAATAGACAGATCGCTGAGATAGGTGCCTCACTGATTAAGCATTGGTAACTG
TCAGACCAAGTTTACTCATATATACTTTAGATTGATTTAAAACTTCATTTTTAATTTAAAAGGATCTAGG
TGAAGATCCTTTTTGATAATCTCATGACCAAAATCCCTTAACGTGAGTTTTCGTTCCACTGAGCGTCAGA
CCCCGTAGAAAAGATCAAAGGATCTTCTTGAGATCCTTTTTTTCTGCGCGTAATCTGCTGCTTGCAAACA
AAAAAACCACCGCTACCAGCGGTGGTTTGTTTGCCGGATCAAGAGCTACCAACTCTTTTTCCGAAGGTAA
CTGGCTTCAGCAGAGCGCAGATACCAAATACTGTTCTTCTAGTGTAGCCGTAGTTAGGCCACCACTTCAA
GAACTCTGTAGCACCGCCTACATACCTCGCTCTGCTAATCCTGTTACCAGTGGCTGCTGCCAGTGGCGAT
AAGTCGTGTCTTACCGGGTTGGACTCAAGACGATAGTTACCGGATAAGGCGCAGCGGTCGGGCTGAACGG
GGGGTTCGTGCACACAGCCCAGCTTGGAGCGAACGACCTACACCGAACTGAGATACCTACAGCGTGAGCT
ATGAGAAAGCGCCACGCTTCCCGAAGGGAGAAAGGCGGACAGGTATCCGGTAAGCGGCAGGGTCGGAACA
GGAGAGCGCACGAGGGAGCTTCCAGGGGGAAACGCCTGGTATCTTTATAGTCCTGTCGGGTTTCGCCACC
TCTGACTTGAGCGTCGATTTTTGTGATGCTCGTCAGGGGGGCGGAGCCTATGGAAAAACGCCAGCAACGC
GGCCTTTTTACGGTTCCTGGCCTTTTGCTGGCCTTTTGCTCACATGTTCTTTCCTGCGTTATCCCCTGAT
TCTGTGGATAACCGTATTACCGCCTTTGAGTGAGCTGATACCGCTCGCCGCAGCCGAACGACCGAGCGCA
GCGAGTCAGTGAGCGAGGAAGCGGAAGAGCGCCCAATACGCAAACCGCCTCTCCCCGCGCGTTGGCCGAT
TCATTAATGCAGCTGGCACGACAGGTTTCCCGACTGGAAAGCGGGCAGTGAGCGCAACGCAATTAATGTG
AGTTAGCTCACTCATTAGGCACCCCAGGCTTTACACTTTATGCTTCCGGCTCGTATGTTGTGTGGAATTG
TGAGCGGATAACAATTTCACACAGGAAACAGCTATGACCATGATTACGCCAAGCTCGAAATTAACCCTCA
CTAAAGGGAACAAAAGCTGGTACCGGGCCCCCCCTCGAGGTCGACGGTAT
