>Addgene plasmid #46294 | pBS-Hsp70-Cas9 | depositor partial sequence | sequence record 65186 | pBluescriptKS(+) empty backbone
CACCTAAATTGTAAGCGTTAATATTTTGTTAAAATTCGCGTTAAATTTTTGTTAAATCAGCTCATTTTTT
AACCAATAGGCCGAAATCGGCAAAATCCCTTATAAATCAAAAGAATAGACCGAGATAGGGT
[37 nt withheld, positions 132-168]
AAAGAACGTGGACTCCAACGTCAAAGG
[49 nt withheld, positions 196-244]
T
[91 nt withheld, positions 246-336]
G
[124 nt withheld, positions 338-461]
CCCATTCGCCATTCAGGCTGCGCAACTGTTGGGAAGGGCGATCGGTGCGGGCCTCTTCGCTATTACGCCA
GCTGGCGAAAGGGGGATGTGCTGCAAGGCGATTAAGTTGGGTAACGCCAGGGTTTTCCCAGTCACGACGT
TGTAAAACGACGGCCAGTGAATTGTAATACGACTCACTATAGGGCGAATTGGAGCTCCACCGCGGTGGCG
GCCGCTCTAGAACTAGTGGATCCCCCGGGCTGCAGGAATTCGATATCAAGCTTATCGATACCGTCGACCT
CGAGGGGGGGCCCGGTACCCAGCTTTTGTTCCCTTTAGTGAGGGTTAATTTCGAGCTTGGCGTAATCATG
GTCATAGCTGTTTCCTGTGTGAAATTGTTATCCGCTCACAATTCCACACAACATACGAGCCGGAAGCATA
AAGTGTAAAGCCTGGGGTGCCTAATGAGTGAGCTAACTCACATTAATTGCGTTGCGCTCACTGCCCGCTT
TCCAGTCGGGAAACCTGTCGTGCCAGCTGCATTAATGAATCGGCCAACGCGCGGGGAGAGGCGGTTTGCG
TATTGGGCGCTCTTCCGCTTCCTCGCTCACTGACTCGCTGCGCTCGGTCGTTCGGCTGCGGCGAGCGGTA
TCAGCTCACTCAAAGGCGGTAATACGGTTATCCACAGAATCAGGGGATAACGCAGGAAAGAACATGTGAG
CAAAAGGCCAGCAAAAGGCCAGGAACCGTAAAAAGGCCGCGTTGCTGGCGTTTTTCCATAGGCTCCGCCC
CCCTGACGAGCATCACAAAAATCGACGCTCAAGTCAGAGGTGGCGAAACCCGACAGGACTATAAAGATAC
CAGGCGTTTCCCCCTGGAAGCTCCCTCGTGCGCTCTCCTGTTCCGACCCTGCCGCTTACCGGATACCTGT
CCGCCTTTCTCCCTTCGGGAAGCGTGGCGCTTTCTCATAGCTCACGCTGTAGGTATCTCAGTTCGGTGTA
GGTCGTTCGCTCCAAGCTGGGCTGTGTGCACGAACCCCCCGTTCAGCCCGACCGCTGCGCCTTATCCGGT
AACTATCGTCTTGAGTCCAACCCGGTAAGACACGACTTATCGCCACTGGCAGCAGCCACTGGTAACAGGA
TTAGCAGAGCGAGGTATGTAGGCGGTGCTACAGAGTTCTTGAAGTGGTGGCCTAACTACGGCTACACTAG
AAGGACAGTATTTGGTATCTGCGCTCTGCTGAAGCCAGTTACCTTCGGAAAAAGAGTTGGTAGCTCTTGA
TCCGGCAAACAAACCACCGCTGGTAGCGGTGGTTTTTTTGTTTGCAAGCAGCAGATTACGCGCAGAAAAA
AAGGATCTCAAGAAGATCCTTTGATCTTTTCTACGGGGTCTGACGCTCAGTGGAACGAAAACTCACGTTA
AGGGATTTTGGTCATGAGATTATCAAAAAGGATCTTCACCTAGATCCTTTTAAATTAAAAATGAAGTTTT
AAATCAATCTAAAGTATATATGAGTAAACTTGGTCTGACAGTTACCAATGCTTAATCAGTGAGGCACCTA
TCTCAGCGATCTGTCTATTTCGTTCATCCATAGTTGCCTGACTCCCCGTCGTGTAGATAACTACGATACG
GGAGGGCTTACCATCTGGCCCCAGTGCTGCAATGATACCGCGAGACCCACGCTCACCGGCTCCAGATTTA
TCAGCAATAAACCAGCCAGCCGGAAGGGCCGAGCGCAGAAGTGGTCCTGCAACTTTATCCGCCTCCATCC
AGTCTATTAATTGTTGCCGGGAAGCTAGAGTAAGTAGTTCGCCAGTTAATAGTTTGCGCAACGTTGTTGC
CATTGCTACAGGCATCGTGGTGTCACGCTCGTCGTTTGGTATGGCTTCATTCAGCTCCGGTTCCCAACGA
TCAAGGCGAGTTACATGATCCCCCATGTTGTGCAAAAAAGCGGTTAGCTCCTTCGGTCCTCCGATCGTTG
TCAGAAGTAAGTTGGCCGCAGTGTTATCACTCATGGTTATGGCAGCACTGCATAATTCTCTTACTGTCAT
GCCATCCGTAAGATGCTTTTCTGTGACTGGTGAGTACTCAACCAAGTCATTCTGAGAATAGTGTATGCGG
CGACCGAGTTGCTCTTGCCCGGCGTCAATACGGGATAATACCGCGCCACATAGCAGAACTTTAAAAGTGC
TCATCATTGGAAAACGTTCTTCGGGGCGAAAACTCTCAAGGATCTTACCGCTGTTGAGATCCAGTTCGAT
GTAACCCACTCGTGCACCCAACTGATCTTCAGCATCTTTTACTTTCACCAGCGTTTCTGGGTGAGCAAAA
ACAGGAAGGCAAAATGCCGCAAAAAAGGGAATAAGGGCGACACGGAAATGTTGAATACTCATACTCTTCC
TTTTTCAATATTATTGAAGCATTTATCAGGGTTATTGTCTCATGAGCGGATACATATTTGAATGTATTTA
GAAAAATAAACAAATAGGGGTTCCGCGCACATTTCCCCGAAAAGTGC
