>Addgene plasmid #46294 | pBS-Hsp70-Cas9 | depositor partial sequence | sequence record 65187 | Hsp70-Cas9
ATCCCCCTAGAATCCCAAAACAAACTGGTTATTGTGGTAGGTCATTTGTTTGGCAGAAAGAAAACTCGAG
AAATTTCTCTGGCCGTTATTCGTTATTCTCTCTTTTCTTTTTGGGTCTCTCCCTCTCTGCACTAATGCTC
TCTCACTCTGTCACACAGTAAACGGCATACTGCTCTCGTTGGTTCGAGAGAGCGCGCCTCGAATGTTCGC
GAAAAGAGCGCCGGAGTATAAATAGAGGCGCTTCGTCTACGGAGCGACAATTCAATTCAAACAAGCAAAG
TGAACACGTCGCTAAGCGAAAGCTAAGCAAATAAACAAGCGCAGCTGAACAAGCTAAACAATCTGCAGTA
AAGTGCAAGTTAAAGTGAATCAATTAAAAGTAACCAGCAACCAAGTAAATCAACTGCAACTACTGAAATC
TGCCAAGAAGTAATTATTGAATACAAGAAGAGAACTCTGGGGGATCTGATCGATATGGACTATAAGGACC
ACGACGGAGACTACAAGGATCATGATATTGATTACAAAGACGATGACGATAAGATGGCCCCAAAGAAGAA
GCGGAAGGTCGGTATCCACGGAGTCCCAGCAGCCGACAAGAAGTACAGCATCGGCCTGGACATCGGCACC
AACTCTGTGGGCTGGGCCGTGATCACCGACGAGTACAAGGTGCCCAGCAAGAAATTCAAGGTGCTGGGCA
ACACCGACCGGCACAGCATCAAGAAGAACCTGATCGGAGCCCTGCTGTTCGACAGCGGCGAAACAGCCGA
GGCCACCCGGCTGAAGAGAACCGCCAGAAGAAGATACACCAGACGGAAGAACCGGATCTGCTATCTGCAA
GAGATCTTCAGCAACGAGATGGCCAAGGTGGACGACAGCTTCTTCCACAGACTGGAAGAGTCCTTCCTGG
TGGAAGAGGATAAGAAGCACGAGCGGCACCCCATCTTCGGCAACATCGTGGACGAGGTGGCCTACCACGA
GAAGTACCCCACCATCTACCACCTGAGAAAGAAACTGGTGGACAGCACCGACAAGGCCGACCTGCGGCTG
ATCTATCTGGCCCTGGCCCACATGATCAAGTTCCGGGGCCACTTCCTGATCGAGGGCGACCTGAACCCCG
ACAACAGCGACGTGGACAAGCTGTTCATCCAGCTGGTGCAGACCTACAACCAGCTGTTCGAGGAAAACCC
CATCAACGCCAGCGGCGTGGACGCCAAGGCCATCCTGTCTGCCAGACTGAGCAAGAGCAGACGGCTGGAA
AATCTGATCGCCCAGCTGCCCGGCGAGAAGAAGAATGGCCTGTTCGGAAACCTGATTGCCCTGAGCCTGG
GCCTGACCCCCAACTTCAAGAGCAACTTCGACCTGGCCGAGGATGCCAAACTGCAGCTGAGCAAGGACAC
CTACGACGACGACCTGGACAACCTGCTGGCCCAGATCGGCGACCAGTACGCCGACCTGTTTCTGGCCGCC
AAGAACCTGTCCGACGCCATCCTGCTGAGCGACATCCTGAGAGTGAACACCGAGATCACCAAGGCCCCCC
TGAGCGCCTCTATGATCAAGAGATACGACGAGCACCACCAGGACCTGACCCTGCTGAAAGCTCTCGTGCG
GCAGCAGCTGCCTGAGAAGTACAAAGAGATTTTCTTCGACCAGAGCAAGAACGGCTACGCCGGCTACATT
GACGGCGGAGCCAGCCAGGAAGAGTTCTACAAGTTCATCAAGCCCATCCTGGAAAAGATGGACGGCACCG
AGGAACTGCTCGTGAAGCTGAACAGAGAGGACCTGCTGCGGAAGCAGCGGACCTTCGACAACGGCAGCAT
CCCCCACCAGATCCACCTGGGAGAGCTGCACGCCATTCTGCGGCGGCAGGAAGATTTTTACCCATTCCTG
AAGGACAACCGGGAAAAGATCGAGAAGATCCTGACCTTCCGCATCCCCTACTACGTGGGCCCTCTGGCCA
GGGGAAACAGCAGATTCGCCTGGATGACCAGAAAGAGCGAGGAAACCATCACCCCCTGGAACTTCGAGGA
AGTGGTGGACAAGGGCGCTTCCGCCCAGAGCTTCATCGAGCGGATGACCAACTTCGATAAGAACCTGCCC
AACGAGAAGGTGCTGCCCAAGCACAGCCTGCTGTACGAGTACTTCACCGTGTATAACGAGCTGACCAAAG
TGAAATACGTGACCGAGGGAATGAGAAAGCCCGCCTTCCTGAGCGGCGAGCAGAAAAAGGCCATCGTGGA
CCTGCTGTTCAAGACCAACCGGAAAGTGACCGTGAAGCAGCTGAAAGAGGACTACTTCAAGAAAATCGAG
TGCTTCGACTCCGTGGAAATCTCCGGCGTGGAAGATCGGTTCAACGCCTCCCTGGGCACATACCACGATC
TGCTGAAAATTATCAAGGACAAGGACTTCCTGGACAATGAGGAAAACGAGGACATTCTGGAAGATATCGT
GCTGACCCTGACACTGTTTGAGGACAGAGAGATGATCGAGGAACGGCTGAAAACCTATGCCCACCTGTTC
GACGACAAAGTGATGAAGCAGCTGAAGCGGCGGAGATACACCGGCTGGGGCAGGCTGAGCCGGAAGCTGA
TCAACGGCATCCGGGACAAGCAGTCCGGCAAGACAATCCTGGATTTCCTGAAGTCCGACGGCTTCGCCAA
CAGAAACTTCATGCAGCTGATCCACGACGACAGCCTGACCTTTAAAGAGGACATCCAGAAAGCCCAGGTG
TCCGGCCAGGGCGATAGCCTGCACGAGCACATTGCCAATCTGGCCGGCAGCCCCGCCATTAAGAAGGGCA
TCCTGCAGACAGTGAAGGTGGTGGACGAGCTCGTGAAAGTGATGGGCCGGCACAAGCCCGAGAACATCGT
GATCGAAATGGCCAGAGAGAACCAGACCACCCAGAAGGGACAGAAGAACAGCCGCGAGAGAATGAAGCGG
ATCGAAGAGGGCATCAAAGAGCTGGGCAGCCAGATCCTGAAAGAACACCCCGTGGAAAACACCCAGCTGC
AGAACGAGAAGCTGTACCTGTACTACCTGCAGAATGGGCGGGATATGTACGTGGACCAGGAACTGGACAT
CAACCGGCTGTCCGACTACGATGTGGACCATATCGTGCCTCAGAGCTTTCTGAAGGACGACTCCATCGAC
AACAAGGTGCTGACCAGAAGCGACAAGAACCGGGGCAAGAGCGACAACGTGCCCTCCGAAGAGGTCGTGA
AGAAGATGAAGAACTACTGGCGGCAGCTGCTGAACGCCAAGCTGATTACCCAGAGAAAGTTCGACAATCT
GACCAAGGCCGAGAGAGGCGGCCTGAGCGAACTGGATAAGGCCGGCTTCATCAAGAGACAGCTGGTGGAA
ACCCGGCAGATCACAAAGCACGTGGCACAGATCCTGGACTCCCGGATGAACACTAAGTACGACGAGAATG
ACAAGCTGATCCGGGAAGTGAAAGTGATCACCCTGAAGTCCAAGCTGGTGTCCGATTTCCGGAAGGATTT
CCAGTTTTACAAAGTGCGCGAGATCAACAACTACCACCACGCCCACGACGCCTACCTGAACGCCGTCGTG
GGAACCGCCCTGATCAAAAAGTACCCTAAGCTGGAAAGCGAGTTCGTGTACGGCGACTACAAGGTGTACG
ACGTGCGGAAGATGATCGCCAAGAGCGAGCAGGAAATCGGCAAGGCTACCGCCAAGTACTTCTTCTACAG
CAACATCATGAACTTTTTCAAGACCGAGATTACCCTGGCCAACGGCGAGATCCGGAAGCGGCCTCTGATC
GAGACAAACGGCGAAACCGGGGAGATCGTGTGGGATAAGGGCCGGGATTTTGCCACCGTGCGGAAAGTGC
TGAGCATGCCCCAAGTGAATATCGTGAAAAAGACCGAGGTGCAGACAGGCGGCTTCAGCAAAGAGTCTAT
CCTGCCCAAGAGGAACAGCGATAAGCTGATCGCCAGAAAGAAGGACTGGGACCCTAAGAAGTACGGCGGC
TTCGACAGCCCCACCGTGGCCTATTCTGTGCTGGTGGTGGCCAAAGTGGAAAAGGGCAAGTCCAAGAAAC
TGAAGAGTGTGAAAGAGCTGCTGGGGATCACCATCATGGAAAGAAGCAGCTTCGAGAAGAATCCCATCGA
CTTTCTGGAAGCCAAGGGCTACAAAGAAGTGAAAAAGGACCTGATCATCAAGCTGCCTAAGTACTCCCTG
TTCGAGCTGGAAAACGGCCGGAAGAGAATGCTGGCCTCTGCCGGCGAACTGCAGAAGGGAAACGAACTGG
CCCTGCCCTCCAAATATGTGAACTTCCTGTACCTGGCCAGCCACTATGAGAAGCTGAAGGGCTCCCCCGA
GGATAATGAGCAGAAACAGCTGTTTGTGGAACAGCACAAGCACTACCTGGACGAGATCATCGAGCAGATC
AGCGAGTTCTCCAAGAGAGTGATCCTGGCCGACGCTAATCTGGACAAAGTGCTGTCCGCCTACAACAAGC
ACCGGGATAAGCCCATCAGAGAGCAGGCCGAGAATATCATCCACCTGTTTACCCTGACCAATCTGGGAGC
CCCTGCCGCCTTCAAGTACTTTGACACCACCATCGACCGGAAGAGGTACACCAGCACCAAAGAGGTGCTG
GACGCCACCCTGATCCACCAGAGCATCACCGGCCTGTACGAGACACGGATCGACCTGTCTCAGCTGGGAG
GCGACAAAAGGCCGGCGGCCACGAAAAAGGCCGGCCAGGCAAAAAAGAAAAAGTAATCTAGAGATCTTCC
ATACCTACCAGTTCTGCGCCTGCAGCAATGGCAACAACGTTGCCCGGATCGAGGTCGACTAAGGCCAAAG
AGTCTAATTTTTGTTCATCAATGGGTTATAACATATGGGTTATATTATAAGTTTGTTTTAAGTTTTTGAG
ACTGATAAGAATGTTTCGATCGAATATTCCATAGAACAACAATAGTATTACCTAATTACCAAGTCTTAAT
TTAGCAAAAATGTTATTGCTTATAGAAAAAATAAATTATTTATTTGAAATTTAAAGTCAACTTGTCATTT
AATGTCTTGTAGACTTTTGAAAGTCTTACGATACAATTAGTATCTAATATACATGGGTTCATTCTACATT
CTATATTAGTGATGATTTCTTTAGCTAGTAATACATTTTAATTATATTCGGCTTTGATGATTTTCTGATT
TTTTCCGAACGGATTTTCGTAGACCCTTTCGATCTCATAATGGCTCATTTTATTGCGATGGACGGTCAGG
AGAGCTCCACTTTTGAATTTCTGTTCGCAGACACCGCATTTGTAGCACATAGCCGGGACATCCGGTTTGG
GGAGATTTTCCAGTCTCTGTTGCAATTGGTTTTCGGGAATGCGTTGCAGGCGCATACGCTCTATATCCTC
CGAACGGCGCTGGTTGACCCTAGCATTTACATAAGGATCAGCAGCAAAATTTGCCTCTACTTCATTGCCC
GGAATCACAGCAATCAGATGTCCCTTTCGGTTACGATGGATATTCAGGTGCGAACCGCACACAAAGCTCT
CGCCGCACACTCCACACTGATATGGTCGCTCGCCCGTGTGGCGCCGCATATGGATCTTAAGGTCGTTGGA
CTGCACAAAGCTCTTGCTGCACATTTTGCAGGAGTACGGCCTTTGACCCGTGTGCAATCGCATGTGTCGC
GCCAGCTTGTTCTGCGAAATAAACTAACGGGAATTCCTGCAGCCCGGGGGATCCGCGGCCGC
