>Addgene plasmid #46294 | pBS-Hsp70-Cas9 | addgene partial sequence | sequence record 80240 | M13pUC-fwd 5'-CCCAGTCACGACGTTGTAAAACG-3'
CGACTCACTATAGGGCGAATTGGAGCTCCACCGCGGTGGCGGCCGCGGATCCCCCGGGCTGCAGGAATTC
CCGTTAGTTTATTTCGCAGAACAAGCTGGCGCGACACATGCGATTGCACACGGGTCAAAGGCCGTACTCC
TGCAAAATGTGCAGCAAGAGCTTTGTGCAGTCCAACGACCTTAAGATCCATATGCGGCGCCACACGGGCG
AGCGACCATATCAGTGTGGAGTGTGCGGCGAGAGCTTTGTGTGCGGTTCGCACCTGAATATCCATCGTAA
CCGAAAGGGACATCTGATTGCTGTGATTCCGGGCAATGAAGTAGAGGCAAATTTTGCTGCTGATCCTTAT
GTAAATGCTAGGGTCAACCAGCGCCGTTCGGAGGATATAGAGCGTATGCGCCTGCAACGCATTCCCGAAA
ACCAATTGCAACAGAGACTGGAAAATCTCCCCAAACCGGATGTCCCGGCTATGTGCTACAAATGCGGTGT
CTGCGAACAGAAATTCAAAAGTGGAGCTCTCCTGACCGTCCATCGCAATAAAATGAGCCATTATGAGATC
GAAAGGGTCTACGAAAATCCGTTCGGAAAAAATCAGAAAATCATCAAAGCCGAATATAATTAAAATGTAT
TACTAGCTAAAGAAATCATCACTAATATAGAATGTAGAATGAACCCATGTATATTAGATACTAATTGTAT
CGTAAGACTTTCAAAAGTCTACAAGACATTAAATGACAAGTTGACTTTAAATTTCAAATAAATAATTTAT
TTTTTCTATAAGCAATAACATTTTTGCTAAATTAAGACTTGGTAATTAGGTAATACTATTGTTGTTCTAT
GGAATATTCGATCGAAACATTCTTATCAGTCTCAAAAACTTAAAACAAACTTATAATATAACCCATATGT
TATAACCCATTGATGAACAAAAATTAGACTCTTTGGCCTTAGTCGACCTCGATCCGGGCAACGTTGTTGC
CATTGCTGCAGGCGCA
