LOCUS       Exported 988 bp ds-DNA linear SYN 20-MAY-2021
DEFINITION  A codon-optimized Cas9 nuclease under the control of the Drosophila
            hsp70 promoter..
ACCESSION   .
VERSION     .
KEYWORDS    pBS-Hsp70-Cas9
SOURCE      synthetic DNA construct
  ORGANISM  synthetic DNA construct
REFERENCE   1 (bases 1 to 988)
  TITLE     FlyCRISPR
  JOURNAL   Unpublished
REFERENCE   2 (bases 1 to 988)
  AUTHORS   .
  TITLE     Direct Submission
  JOURNAL   Exported May 20, 2021 from SnapGene Server 1.1.58
            http://www.snapgene.com
FEATURES             Location/Qualifiers
     source          1..988
                     /organism="synthetic DNA construct"
                     /mol_type="other DNA"
     primer_bind     148..169
                     /label=pCasper-hs
                     /note="Drosophila Hsp70 promoter, forward primer"
     CDS             220..285
                     /codon_start=1
                     /product="three tandem FLAG(R) epitope tags, followed by an
                     enterokinase cleavage site"
                     /label=3xFLAG
                     /translation="DYKDHDGDYKDHDIDYKDDDDK"
     CDS             292..312
                     /codon_start=1
                     /product="nuclear localization signal of SV40 (simian virus
                     40) large T antigen"
                     /label=SV40 NLS
                     /translation="PKKKRKV"
ORIGIN
        1 aattcaattc aaacaagcaa agtgaacacg tcgctaagcg aaagctaagc aaataaacaa
       61 gcgcagctga acaagctaaa caatctgcag taaagtgcaa gttaaagtga atcaattaaa
      121 agtaaccagc aaccaagtaa atcaactgca actactgaaa tctgccaaga agtaattatt
      181 gaatacaaga agagaactct gggggatctg atcgatatgg actataagga ccacgacgga
      241 gactacaagg atcatgatat tgattacaaa gacgatgacg ataagatggc cccaaagaag
      301 aagcggaagg tcggtatcca cggagtccca gcagccgaca agaagtacag catcggcctg
      361 gacatcggca ccaactctgt gggctgggcc gtgatcaccg acgagtacaa ggtgcccagc
      421 aagaaattca aggtgctggg caacaccgac cggcacagca tcaagaagaa cctgatcgga
      481 gccctgctgt tcgacagcgg cgaaacagcc gaggccaccc ggctgaagag aaccgccaga
      541 agaagataca ccagacggaa gaaccggatc tgctatctgc aagagatctt cagcaacgag
      601 atggccaagg tggacgacag cttcttccac agactggaag agtccttcct ggtggaagag
      661 gataagaagc acgagcggca ccccatcttc ggcaacatcg tggacgaggt ggcctaccac
      721 gagaagtacc ccaccatcta ccacctgaga aagaaactgg tggacagcac cgacaaggcc
      781 gacctgcggc tgatctatct ggccctggcc cacatgatca agttccgggg ccacttcctg
      841 atcgagggcg acctgaaccc cgacaacagc gacgtggaca agctgttcat ccagctggtg
      901 cagacctaca accagctgtt cgaggaaaac cccatcaacg ccagcggcgt ggacgccaag
      961 gccatcctgt ctgccagact gagcaaga
//
