LOCUS       Exported 1029 bp ds-DNA linear SYN 20-MAY-2021
DEFINITION  A codon-optimized Cas9 nuclease under the control of the Drosophila
            hsp70 promoter..
ACCESSION   .
VERSION     .
KEYWORDS    pBS-Hsp70-Cas9
SOURCE      synthetic DNA construct
  ORGANISM  synthetic DNA construct
REFERENCE   1 (bases 1 to 1029)
  TITLE     FlyCRISPR
  JOURNAL   Unpublished
REFERENCE   2 (bases 1 to 1029)
  AUTHORS   .
  TITLE     Direct Submission
  JOURNAL   Exported May 20, 2021 from SnapGene Server 1.1.58
            http://www.snapgene.com
FEATURES             Location/Qualifiers
     source          1..1029
                     /organism="synthetic DNA construct"
                     /mol_type="other DNA"
     promoter        18..36
                     /label=T3 promoter
                     /note="promoter for bacteriophage T3 RNA polymerase"
     primer_bind     64..80
                     /label=pBluescriptKS
                     /note="For pBluescript vector"
     primer_bind     65..81
                     /label=KS primer
                     /note="common sequencing primer, one of multiple similar
                     variants"
     primer_bind     complement(115..131)
                     /label=SK primer
                     /note="common sequencing primer, one of multiple similar
                     variants"
     primer_bind     complement(115..131)
                     /label=pBluescriptSK
                     /note="For pBluescript vector"
     promoter        155..607
                     /label=hsp70 promoter
                     /note="Drosophila melanogaster hsp70Bb promoter"
     primer_bind     554..575
                     /label=pCasper-hs
                     /note="Drosophila Hsp70 promoter, forward primer"
     CDS             626..691
                     /codon_start=1
                     /product="three tandem FLAG(R) epitope tags, followed by an
                     enterokinase cleavage site"
                     /label=3xFLAG
                     /translation="DYKDHDGDYKDHDIDYKDDDDK"
     CDS             698..718
                     /codon_start=1
                     /product="nuclear localization signal of SV40 (simian virus
                     40) large T antigen"
                     /label=SV40 NLS
                     /translation="PKKKRKV"
ORIGIN
        1 gattacgcca agctcgaaat taaccctcac taaagggaac aaaagctggt accgggcccc
       61 ccctcgaggt cgacggtatc gataagcttg atatcgaatt cctgcagccc gggggatcca
      121 ctagttctag agcggccgcg gaattcccat ccccctagaa tcccaaaaca aactggttat
      181 tgtggtaggt catttgtttg gcagaaagaa aactcgagaa atttctctgg ccgttattcg
      241 ttattctctc ttttcttttt gggtctctcc ctctctgcac taatgctctc tcactctgtc
      301 acacagtaaa cggcatactg ctctcgttgg ttcgagagag cgcgcctcga atgttcgcga
      361 aaagagcgcc ggagtataaa tagaggcgct tcgtctacgg agcgacaatt caattcaaac
      421 aagcaaagtg aacacgtcgc taagcgaaag ctaagcaaat aaacaagcgc agctgaacaa
      481 gctaaacaat ctgcagtaaa gtgcaagtta aagtgaatca attaaaagta accagcaacc
      541 aagtaaatca actgcaacta ctgaaatctg ccaagaagta attattgaat acaagaagag
      601 aactctgggg gatctgatcg atatggacta taaggaccac gacggagact acaaggatca
      661 tgatattgat tacaaagacg atgacgataa gatggcccca aagaagaagc ggaaggtcgg
      721 tatccacgga gtcccagcag ccgacaagaa gtacagcatc ggcctggaca tcggcaccaa
      781 ctctgtgggc tgggccgtga tcaccgacga gtacaaggtg cccagcaaga aattcaaggt
      841 gctgggcaac accgaccggc acagcatcaa gaagaacctg atcggagccc tgctgttcga
      901 cagcggcgaa acagccgagg ccacccggct gaagagaacc gccagaagaa gatacaccag
      961 acggaagaac cggatctgct atctgcaaga gatcttcagc aacgagatgg ccaaggtgga
     1021 cgacagctt
//
